>Addgene plasmid #221317 | pRetroX-TRE3G-IRSp53 | addgene full sequence | sequence record 439164 | Addgene NGS Result
GGATCCGCCACCATGGACTACAAGGATCACGACGGTGATTACAAGGACCACGACATCGACTACAAGGACG
ACGACGACAAGATGTCGCTTTCACGCTCGGAGGAGATGCACCGGCTCACGGAAAATGTCTACAAGACCAT
CATGGAGCAGTTCAACCCCAGCCTCCGCAACTTCATCGCCATGGGCAAGAACTATGAGAAAGCACTGGCA
GGTGTCACCTTCGCTGCCAAAGGCTATTTCGATGCTCTGGTAAAGATGGGGGAGCTGGCCAGCGAGAGCC
AGGGCTCTAAGGAACTTGGGGACGTCCTCTTCCAGATGGCTGAGGTGCACCGGCAGATCCAGAACCAGTT
GGAAGAGACGCTGAAGTCTTTTCACAATGAGCTGCTCACGCAGCTGGAGCAGAAAGTAGAACTGGACTCC
AGGTATCTAAGTGCTGCACTGAAGAAATACCAAACGGAACAGAGGAGCAAAGGGGACGCCCTGGACAAGT
GTCAGGCTGAGCTGAAGAAGCTCCGCAAGAAGAGCCAAGGGAGTAAGAACCCTCAGAAGTACTCAGACAA
GGAGCTGCAGTACATCGATGCCATCAGCAATAAGCAGGGCGAGCTGGAGAACTACGTGTCTGACGGCTAC
AAGACAGCACTCACTGAGGAGCGCAGGAGGTTCTGCTTCCTGGTGGAAAAGCAGTGCGCTGTGGCCAAGA
ACTCTGCTGCTTACCATTCCAAGGGCAAGGAGTTGCTGGCCCAGAAGCTGCCTCTGTGGCAGCAAGCCTG
TGCCGACCCCAACAAGATCCCAGACCGTGCTGTCCAGCTGATGCAACAGATGGCCAATAGCAATGGCTCC
ATCCTTCCAAGTGCCCTGTCAGCTTCCAAGTCCAACCTGGTCATCTCAGATCCCATTCCTGGAGCCAAGC
CCTTGCCAGTGCCACCTGAGCTGGCACCATTTGTGGGGCGGATGTCTGCTCAGGAGAATGTACCTGTCAT
GAATGGCGTCGCAGGCCCGGACAGCGAGGACTACAACCCCTGGGCTGACCGAAAGGCTGCCCAGCCCAAA
TCCCTGTCTCCCCCGCAGTCTCAAAGCAAGCTGAGCGACTCGTACTCCAACACACTCCCCGTGCGCAAGA
GCGTGACGCCGAAGAACAGCTATGCCACCACTGAGAACAAGACACTGCCACGTTCAAGCTCCATGGCAGC
TGGCCTAGAACGTAATGGCCGCATGCGGGTCAAGGCCATTTTCTCCCACGCGGCCGGTGACAATAGCACT
CTGCTGAGCTTCAAGGAGGGCGACCTCATCACGCTGCTAGTGCCTGAGGCCCGTGACGGCTGGCACTATG
GGGAGAGTGAGAAGACCAAGATGCGGGGCTGGTTCCCCTTCTCCTACACCCGGGTCCTGGACAGTGACGG
AAGTGACAGATTGCATATGAGCCTGCAGCAGGGCAAGAGCAGCAGCACAGGCAACCTCCTAGACAAGGAT
GACCTGGCCCTCCCCCCTCCTGACTACGGCACGTCCTCCCGGGCATTCCCCACCCAGACAGCCGGCACAT
TCAAGCAGAGACCCTACAGCGTGGCCGTTCCTGCCTTCTCTCAGGGTCTGGATGACTACGGGGCACGGTC
TGTGAGCAGGAACCCCTTCGCCAACGTCCATCTGAAACCAACAGTGACCAATGACAGATCAGCCCCTCTG
CTCAGCTGATAAGAATTCTACCGGGTAGGGGAGGCGCTTTTCCCAAGGCAGTCTGGAGCATGCGCTTTAG
CAGCCCCGCTGGGCACTTGGCGCTACACAAGTGGCCTCTGGCCTCGCACACATTCCACATCCACCGGTAG
GCGCCAACCGGCTCCGTTCTTTGGTGGCCCCTTCGCGCCACCTTCTACTCCTCCCCTAGTCAGGAAGTTC
CCCCCCGCCCCGCAGCTCGCGTCGTGCAGGACGTGACAAATGGAAGTAGCACGTCTCACTAGTCTCGTGC
AGATGGACAGCACCGCTGAGCAATGGAAGCGGGTAGGCCTTTGGGGCAGCGGCCAATAGCAGCTTTGCTC
CTTCGCTTTCTGGGCTCAGAGGCTGGGAAGGGGTGGGTCCGGGGGCGGGCTCAGGGGCGGGCTCAGGGGC
GGGGCGGGCGCCCGAAGGTCCTCCGGAGGCCCGGCATTCTGCACGCTTCAAAAGCGCACGTCTGCCGCGC
TGTTCTCCTCTTCCTCATCTCCGGGCCTTTCGACCTGCAGCCCAAGCTTACCATGACCGAGTACAAGCCC
ACGGTGCGCCTCGCCACCCGCGACGACGTCCCCAGGGCCGTACGCACCCTCGCCGCCGCGTTCGCCGACT
ACCCCGCCACGCGCCACACCGTCGATCCGGACCGCCACATCGAGCGGGTCACCGAGCTGCAAGAACTCTT
CCTCACGCGCGTCGGGCTCGACATCGGCAAGGTGTGGGTCGCGGACGACGGCGCCGCGGTGGCGGTCTGG
ACCACGCCGGAGAGCGTCGAAGCGGGGGCGGTGTTCGCCGAGATCGGCCCGCGCATGGCCGAGTTGAGCG
GTTCCCGGCTGGCCGCGCAGCAACAGATGGAAGGCCTCCTGGCGCCGCACCGGCCCAAGGAGCCCGCGTG
GTTCCTGGCCACCGTCGGCGTCTCGCCCGACCACCAGGGCAAGGGTCTGGGCAGCGCCGTCGTGCTCCCC
GGAGTGGAGGCGGCCGAGCGCGCCGGGGTGCCCGCCTTCCTGGAGACCTCCGCGCCCCGCAACCTCCCCT
TCTACGAGCGGCTCGGCTTCACCGTCACCGCCGACGTCGAGGTGCCCGAAGGACCGCGCACCTGGTGCAT
GACCCGCAAGCCCGGTGCCTGACGCCCGCCCCACGACCCGCAGCGCCCGACCGAAAGGAGCGCACGACCC
CATGCATCGGCGTCTCGAGATATCAGTGGTCCAGGCTCTAGTTTTGACTCAACAATATCACCAGCTGAAG
CCTATAGAGTACGAGCCATAGATAAAATAAAAGATTTTATTTAGTCTCCAGAAAAAGGGGGGAATGAAAG
ACCCCACCTGTAGGTTTGGCAAGCTAGCTTAAGTAACGCCATTTTGCAAGGCATGGAAAAATACATAACT
GAGAATAGAGAAGTTCAGATCAAGGTCAGGAACAGATGGAACAGGGTCGACCCTAGAGAACCATCAGATG
TTTCCAGGGTGCCCCAAGGACCTGAAATGACCCTGTGCCTTATTTGAACTAACCAATCAGTTCGCTTCTC
GCTTCTGTTCGCGCGCTTCTGCTCCCCGAGCTCAATAAAAGAGCCCACAACCCCTCACTCGGGGCGCCAG
TCCTCCGATTGACTGAGTCGCCCGGGTACCCGTGTATCCAATAAACCCTCTTGCAGTTGCATCCGACTTG
TGGTCTCGCTGTTCCTTGGGAGGGTCTCCTCTGAGTGATTGACTACCCGTCAGCGGGGGTCTTTCATTTG
GGGGCTCGTCCGGGATCGGGAGACCCCTGCCCAGGGACCACCGACCCACCACCGGGAGGTAAGCTGGCTG
CCTCGCGCGTTTCGGTGATGACGGTGAAAACCTCTGACACATGCAGCTCCCGGAGACGGTCACAGCTTGT
CTGTAAGCGGATGCCGGGAGCAGACAAGCCCGTCAGGGCGCGTCAGCGGGTGTTGGCGGGTGTCGGGGCG
CAGCCATGACCCAGTCACGTAGCGATAGCGGAGTGTAGATCCGGCTGTGGAATGTGTGTCAGTTAGGGTG
TGGAAAGTCCCCAGGCTCCCCAGCAGGCAGAAGTATGCAAAGCATGCATCTCAATTAGTCAGCAACCAGG
TGTGGAAAGTCCCCAGGCTCCCCAGCAGGCAGAAGTATGCAAAGCATGCATCTCAATTAGTCAGCAACCA
TAGTCCCGCCCCTAACTCCGCCCATCCCGCCCCTAACTCCGCCCAGTTCCGCCCATTCTCCGCCCCATGG
CTGACTAATTTTTTTTATTTATGCAGAGGCCGAGGCCGCCTCGGCCTCTGAGCTATTCCAGAAGTAGTGA
GGAGGCTTTTTTGGAGGCCTAGGCTTTTGCAAAAAGCTTACTGGCTTAACTATGCGGCATCAGAGCAGAT
TGTACTGAGAGTGCACCATATGCGGTGTGAAATACCGCACAGATGCGTAAGGAGAAAATACCGCATCAGG
CGCTCTTCCGCTTCCTCGCTCACTGACTCGCTGCGCTCGGTCGTTCGGCTGCGGCGAGCGGTATCAGCTC
ACTCAAAGGCGGTAATACGGTTATCCACAGAATCAGGGGATAACGCAGGAAAGAACATGTGAGCAAAAGG
CCAGCAAAAGGCCAGGAACCGTAAAAAGGCCGCGTTGCTGGCGTTTTTCCATAGGCTCCGCCCCCCTGAC
GAGCATCACAAAAATCGACGCTCAAGTCAGAGGTGGCGAAACCCGACAGGACTATAAAGATACCAGGCGT
TTCCCCCTGGAAGCTCCCTCGTGCGCTCTCCTGTTCCGACCCTGCCGCTTACCGGATACCTGTCCGCCTT
TCTCCCTTCGGGAAGCGTGGCGCTTTCTCATAGCTCACGCTGTAGGTATCTCAGTTCGGTGTAGGTCGTT
CGCTCCAAGCTGGGCTGTGTGCACGAACCCCCCGTTCAGCCCGACCGCTGCGCCTTATCCGGTAACTATC
GTCTTGAGTCCAACCCGGTAAGACACGACTTATCGCCACTGGCAGCAGCCACTGGTAACAGGATTAGCAG
AGCGAGGTATGTAGGCGGTGCTACAGAGTTCTTGAAGTGGTGGCCTAACTACGGCTACACTAGAAGGACA
GTATTTGGTATCTGCGCTCTGCTGAAGCCAGTTACCTTCGGAAAAAGAGTTGGTAGCTCTTGATCCGGCA
AACAAACCACCGCTGGTAGCGGTGGTTTTTTTGTTTGCAAGCAGCAGATTACGCGCAGAAAAAAAGGATC
TCAAGAAGATCCTTTGATCTTTTCTACGGGGTCTGACGCTCAGTGGAACGAAAACTCACGTTAAGGGATT
TTGGTCATGAGATTATCAAAAAGGATCTTCACCTAGATCCTTTTAAATTAAAAATGAAGTTTTAAATCAA
TCTAAAGTATATATGAGTAAACTTGGTCTGACAGTTACCAATGCTTAATCAGTGAGGCACCTATCTCAGC
GATCTGTCTATTTCGTTCATCCATAGTTGCCTGACTCCCCGTCGTGTAGATAACTACGATACGGGAGGGC
TTACCATCTGGCCCCAGTGCTGCAATGATACCGCGAGACCCACGCTCACCGGCTCCAGATTTATCAGCAA
TAAACCAGCCAGCCGGAAGGGCCGAGCGCAGAAGTGGTCCTGCAACTTTATCCGCCTCCATCCAGTCTAT
TAATTGTTGCCGGGAAGCTAGAGTAAGTAGTTCGCCAGTTAATAGTTTGCGCAACGTTGTTGCCATTGCT
GCAGGCATCGTGGTGTCACGCTCGTCGTTTGGTATGGCTTCATTCAGCTCCGGTTCCCAACGATCAAGGC
GAGTTACATGATCCCCCATGTTGTGCAAAAAAGCGGTTAGCTCCTTCGGTCCTCCGATCGTTGTCAGAAG
TAAGTTGGCCGCAGTGTTATCACTCATGGTTATGGCAGCACTGCATAATTCTCTTACTGTCATGCCATCC
GTAAGATGCTTTTCTGTGACTGGTGAGTACTCAACCAAGTCATTCTGAGAATAGTGTATGCGGCGACCGA
GTTGCTCTTGCCCGGCGTCAACACGGGATAATACCGCGCCACATAGCAGAACTTTAAAAGTGCTCATCAT
TGGAAAACGTTCTTCGGGGCGAAAACTCTCAAGGATCTTACCGCTGTTGAGATCCAGTTCGATGTAACCC
ACTCGTGCACCCAACTGATCTTCAGCATCTTTTACTTTCACCAGCGTTTCTGGGTGAGCAAAAACAGGAA
GGCAAAATGCCGCAAAAAAGGGAATAAGGGCGACACGGAAATGTTGAATACTCATACTCTTCCTTTTTCA
ATATTATTGAAGCATTTATCAGGGTTATTGTCTCATGAGCGGATACATATTTGAATGTATTTAGAAAAAT
AAACAAATAGGGGTTCCGCGCACATTTCCCCGAAAAGTGCCACCTGACGTCTAAGAAACCATTATTATCA
TGACATTAACCTATAAAAATAGGCGTATCACGAGGCCCTTTCGTCTTCAAGAATTAGCTTGGCCATTGCA
TACGTTGTATCCATATCATAATATGTACATTTATATTGGCTCATGTCCAACATTACCGCCATGTTGACAT
TGATTATTGACTAGTTATTAATAGTAATCAATTACGGGGTCATTAGTTCATAGCCCATATATGGAGTTCC
GCGTTACATAACTTACGGTAAATGGCCCGCCTGGCTGACCGCCCAACGACCCCCGCCCATTGACGTCAAT
AATGACGTATGTTCCCATAGTAACGCCAATAGGGACTTTCCATTGACGTCAATGGGTGGAGTATTTACGG
TAAACTGCCCACTTGGCAGTACATCAAGTGTATCATATGCCAAGTACGCCCCCTATTGACGTCAATGACG
GTAAATGGCCCGCCTGGCATTATGCCCAGTACATGACCTTATGGGACTTTCCTACTTGGCAGTACATCTA
CGTATTAGTCATCGCTATTACCATGGTGATGCGGTTTTGGCAGTACATCAATGGGCGTGGATAGCGGTTT
GACTCACGGGGATTTCCAAGTCTCCACCCCATTGACGTCAATGGGAGTTTGTTTTGGCACCAAAATCAAC
GGGACTTTCCAAAATGTCGTAACAACTCCGCCCCATTGACGCAAATGGGCGGTAGGCGTGTACGGTGGGA
GGTCTATATAAGCAGAGCTCAATAAAAGAGCCCACAACCCCTCACTCGGCGCGCCAGTCTTCCGATAGAC
TGCGTCGCCCGGGTACCCGTATTCCCAATAAAGCCTCTTGCTGTTTGCATCCGAATCGTGGTCTCGCTGT
TCCTTGGGAGGGTCTCCTCTGAGTGATTGACTACCCACGACGGGGGTCTTTCATTTGGGGGCTCGTCCGG
GATTTGGAGACCCCTGCCCAGGGACCACCGACCCACCACCGGGAGGTAAGCTGGCCAGCAACTTATCTGT
GTCTGTCCGATTGTCTAGTGTCTATGTTTGATGTTATGCGCCTGCGTCTGTACTAGTTAGCTAACTAGCT
CTGTATCTGGCGGACCCGTGGTGGAACTGACGAGTTCTGAACACCCGGCCGCAACCCTGGGAGACGTCCC
AGGGACTTTGGGGGCCGTTTTTGTGGCCCGACCTGAGGAAGGGAGTCGATGTGGAATCCGACCCCGTCAG
GATATGTGGTTCTGGTAGGAGACGAGAACCTAAAACAGTTCCCGCCTCCGTCTGAATTTTTGCTTTCGGT
TTGGAACCGAAGCCGCGCGTCTTGTCTGCTGCAGCGCTGCAGCATCGTTCTGTGTTGTCTCTGTCTGACT
GTGTTTCTGTATTTGTCTGAAAATTAGGGCCAGACTGTTACCACTCCCTTAAGTTTGACCTTAGGTCACT
GGAAAGATGTCGAGCGGATCGCTCACAACCAGTCGGTAGATGTCAAGAAGAGACGTTGGGTTACCTTCTG
CTCTGCAGAATGGCCAACCTTTAACGTCGGATGGCCGCGAGACGGCACCTTTAACCGAGACCTCATCACC
CAGGTTAAGATCAAGGTCTTTTCACCTGGCCCGCATGGACACCCAGACCAGGTCCCCTACATCGTGACCT
GGGAAGCCTTGGCTTTTGACCCCCCTCCCTGGGTCAAGCCCTTTGTACACCCTAAGCCTCCGCCTCCTCT
TCCTCCATCCGCCCCGTCTCTCCCCCTTGAACCTCCTCGTTCGACCCCGCCTCGATCCTCCCTTTATCCA
GCCCTCACTCCTTCTCTAGGCGCCGGAATTGAAGATCTCGATGAGGCCCTTTCGTCTTCACTCGAGTTTA
CTCCCTATCAGTGATAGAGAACGTATGAAGAGTTTACTCCCTATCAGTGATAGAGAACGTATGCAGACTT
TACTCCCTATCAGTGATAGAGAACGTATAAGGAGTTTACTCCCTATCAGTGATAGAGAACGTATGACCAG
TTTACTCCCTATCAGTGATAGAGAACGTATCTACAGTTTACTCCCTATCAGTGATAGAGAACGTATATCC
AGTTTACTCCCTATCAGTGATAGAGAACGTATGTCGAGGTAGGCGTGTACGGTGGGCGCCTATAAAAGCA
GAGCTCGTTTAGTGAACCGTCAGATCGCCTGGAGCAATTCCACAACACTTTTGTCTTATACTT
Features (pLannotate 1.2.2; 19 found; start..end, strand, type, name):
     61..81      +  CDS            FLAG (fragment): FLAG® epitope tag, followed by an enterokinase cleavage site
     82..1686    +  CDS            Baiap2: BAIP2_MOUSE - Experimental evidence at protein level: Swiss-Prot protein existence level 1. Adapter protein that links membrane-bound small G-proteins to cytoplasmic effector proteins. Necessary for CDC42-mediated reorganization of the actin cytoskeleton and for RAC1-mediated membrane ruffling. Involved in the regulation of the actin cytoskeleton by WASF family members and the Arp2/3 complex. Plays a role in neurite growth. Acts syngeristically with ENAH to promote filipodia formation. Plays a role in the reorganization of the actin cytoskeleton in response to bacterial infection. Participates
   1703..2202    +  promoter       PGK promoter: mouse phosphoglycerate kinase 1 promoter
   2223..2822    +  CDS            PuroR: puromycin N-acetyltransferase; pac from Streptomyces alboniger; confers resistance to puromycin
   2889..2961    +  CDS            env (fragment): murine leukemia virus gPr80 envelope polyprotein precursor; env; proteolytically cleaved into gp70SU and p15TM subunits
   3003..3428    +  LTR            3' LTR (ΔU3): self-inactivating 3' long terminal repeat (LTR) from Moloney murine leukemia virus
   3497..3537    +  CDS            rop (fragment): Rop protein, which maintains plasmids at low copy number; rop
   3639..3677    +  misc_feature   bom (fragment): basis of mobility region from pBR322
   3694..4023    +  promoter       SV40 promoter: SV40 enhancer and early promoter
   4029..4130    +  misc_feature   bom (fragment): basis of mobility region from pBR322
   4316..4904    -  rep_origin     ori: high-copy-number ColE1/pMB1/pBR322/pUC origin of replication
   5075..5935    -  CDS            AmpR: β-lactamase; bla; confers resistance to ampicillin, carbenicillin, and related antibiotics
   5936..6040    -  promoter       AmpR promoter: bla
   6226..6605    +  enhancer       CMV enhancer: human cytomegalovirus immediate early enhancer
   6606..6809    +  promoter       CMV promoter: human cytomegalovirus (CMV) immediate early promoter
   6810..6985    +  LTR            5' LTR (truncated): truncated long terminal repeat from Moloney murine sarcoma virus
   7107..7381    +  misc_feature   MESV Ψ (fragment): packaging signal of murine embryonic stem cell virus
   7448..7864    +  CDS            gag (truncated): truncated Moloney murine leukemia virus (MMLV) gag gene lacking the start codon
   7904..8253    +  promoter       TRE3GV promoter: 3rd-generation Tet-responsive promoter that can be activated by binding of Tet-On® 3G, optimized for retroviral and lentiviral vectors
