[The description below was written by a language model from this plasmid's Addgene catalogue record and pLannotate feature annotations shown in this document.]
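Description:
pRetroX-TRE3G-IRSp53 is a self-inactivating gammaretroviral transfer vector built on the pRetroX-TRE3G backbone for doxycycline-inducible expression of mouse IRSp53 (Baiap2) in mammalian cells. In bacteria it is maintained through a high-copy ColE1/pUC-type origin and selected with ampicillin via the β-lactamase gene. The viral portion begins with a hybrid 5′ end in which the CMV enhancer and immediate early promoter drive a truncated 5′ LTR, allowing strong production of genomic RNA in packaging cells. This is followed by a Ψ packaging signal extended into a truncated, start-codon-deficient gag region to promote encapsidation, and the genome ends in a ΔU3 3′ LTR. After reverse transcription that deletion is copied to the 5′ end, silencing LTR promoter activity in the integrated provirus and reducing interference with the internal promoters.

The payload lies between the BamHI and EcoRI cloning sites downstream of the TRE3GV promoter, a third-generation Tet-responsive promoter optimised for viral vectors. It has low basal activity and is switched on only when the Tet-On 3G transactivator binds in the presence of doxycycline; the transactivator is not encoded here and must be supplied separately. The insert is the Baiap2 coding sequence carrying an N-terminal 3xFLAG tag according to the catalogue (the automated annotation picks up only a FLAG fragment immediately upstream of the ORF). IRSp53 is an adapter linking small G-proteins such as CDC42 and RAC1 to actin cytoskeleton regulators. A downstream mouse PGK promoter drives puromycin N-acetyltransferase constitutively, permitting selection of transduced cells independently of induction. The construct is intended for making stable lines with titratable, epitope-tagged IRSp53 expression.
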