Addgene plasmid #221317: pRetroX-TRE3G-IRSp53
Purpose: Dox-inducible expression of IRSp53 in mammalian cells by retroviral transduction
Depositing lab: Jonathan Kagan. Depositing organization: Boston Children's Hospital. Publication: pLxIS-containing domains are biochemically flexible regulators of interferons and metabolism. Landau LM, Chaudhary N, Tien YC, Rogozinska M, Joshi S, Yao C, Crowley J, Hullahalli K, Campbell IW, Waldor MK, Haigis M, Kagan JC. Mol Cell. 2024 Jul 11;84(13):2436-2454.e10. doi: 10.1016/j.molcel.2024.05.030. Epub 2024 Jun 25. PubMed 38925114.
Backbone
  Vector backbone: pRetroX-TRE3G
  Vector type: Retroviral
Growth in bacteria
  Bacterial resistance: Ampicillin, 100 μg/mL
  Growth temperature: 37°C
  Growth strain: NEB Stable
  Copy number: High Copy
Gene/Insert
  Gene/Insert name: IRSp53
  Species: M. musculus (mouse)
  Entrez Gene: Baiap2 (a.k.a. IRSp53)
  Tag / fusion protein: 3xFLAG (N terminal on insert)
  Cloning method: Restriction Enzyme; 5′ cloning site BamHI (not destroyed); 3′ cloning site EcoRI (not destroyed)
Terms and licenses: Academic/Nonprofit Terms; Industry Terms: Not Available to Industry
How to cite: pRetroX-TRE3G-IRSp53 was a gift from Jonathan Kagan (Addgene plasmid # 221317 ; http://n2t.net/addgene:221317 ; RRID:Addgene_221317)
